Addgene plasmid #196720: pCW-Tet-Cas9-BFP-PGK-Blast
Purpose: Tet-inducible expression of Cas9-T2A-TagBFP
Depositing lab: Bernhard Schmierer. Depositing organization: Karolinska Institutet.
Backbone
  Vector backbone: pCW-Cas9-Blast (#83481)
  Backbone manufacturer: Eric Lander, David Sabatini
  Vector type: Lentiviral, CRISPR
  Selectable markers: Blasticidin ; BFP
Growth in bacteria
  Bacterial resistance: Ampicillin, 100 μg/mL
  Growth temperature: 30°C
  Growth strain: NEB Stable
  Copy number: Unknown
Gene/Insert
  Gene/Insert name: Cas9-T2A-TagBFP (alt name: Blast-T2A-rtTA)
  Species: S. pyogenes
  Promoter: TRE, PGK
  Tag / fusion protein: 3xFLAG-SV40NLS (N terminal on insert); Nucleoplasmin NLS (C terminal on insert)
  Cloning method: Unknown
Terms and licenses: Academic/Nonprofit Terms; Industry Terms: Not Available to Industry
Depositor comments: Note: Doxycycline creates autofluorescence in the BFP channel in flow cytometry. Needs to be washed out before FACS
How to cite: pCW-Tet-Cas9-BFP-PGK-Blast was a gift from Bernhard Schmierer (Addgene plasmid # 196720 ; http://n2t.net/addgene:196720 ; RRID:Addgene_196720)
