[The description below was written by a language model from this plasmid's Addgene catalogue record and pLannotate feature annotations shown in this document.]
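Description:
pCW-Tet-Cas9-BFP-PGK-Blast is an all-in-one, doxycycline-inducible lentiviral CRISPR vector derived from pCW-Cas9-Blast. It is propagated in E. coli through a high-copy ColE1/pUC-type origin with ampicillin selection (AmpR). The viral portion has a third-generation-style layout: an RSV promoter sits upstream of a truncated HIV-1 5' LTR, followed by the Ψ packaging signal, a gag fragment, the RRE for Rev-dependent export of the genomic RNA, and the cPPT/CTS. A WPRE fragment and a self-inactivating ΔU3 3' LTR close the proviral cassette. An SV40 poly(A) signal and SV40 origin lie outside the LTRs.

The payload consists of two expression units. A tight TRE promoter (seven tet operators plus a minimal CMV promoter) drives Streptococcus pyogenes Cas9. According to the catalogue, Cas9 carries an N-terminal 3xFLAG-SV40 NLS, although these elements are not annotated in the feature table. It also carries a C-terminal nucleoplasmin NLS and is linked by a T2A peptide to TagBFP, so induced cells co-produce Cas9 and a separate blue fluorescent marker. Downstream, a constitutive human PGK promoter expresses blasticidin S deaminase joined via T2A to a reverse tetracycline transactivator (annotated as rtTA3 with VP16-derived activation repeats). Transduced cells can therefore be selected with blasticidin, and they also supply the transactivator that switches on the TRE when doxycycline is present.

The construct is intended for generating stable cell lines with temporally controlled Cas9 expression, with BFP reporting induction. The depositor notes that doxycycline itself causes autofluorescence in the BFP channel, which complicates flow cytometric readout. The sequence record is labelled as a partial NGS result.
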