Features (pLannotate 1.2.2; 29 found; start..end, strand, type, name):
      1..181     +  LTR            5' LTR (truncated): truncated 5' long terminal repeat (LTR) from HIV-1
    228..353     +  misc_feature   HIV-1 Ψ: packaging signal of human immunodeficiency virus type 1
    337..700     +  CDS            HIV-1 gag (fragment): gag protein from human immunodeficiency virus 1; gag
    846..1079    +  misc_feature   RRE: The Rev response element (RRE) of HIV-1 allows for Rev-dependent mRNA export from the nucleus to the cytoplasm.
   1456..1480    +  CDS            Rev (fragment): human immunodeficiency virus 1 (HIV-1) Rev protein; rev; enhances nuclear export of unspliced and incompletely spliced viral mRNAs
   1521..1638    +  misc_feature   cPPT/CTS: central polypurine tract and central termination sequence of HIV-1
   1692..2006    +  promoter       tight TRE promoter: Tet-responsive promoter PTight, consisting of seven tet operator sequences followed by the minimal CMV promoter
   2149..3750    +  CDS            Cas9(N): N-terminal portion of Streptococcus pyogenes Cas9 (Zetsche et al., 2015)
   3751..6249    +  CDS            Cas9(C): C-terminal portion of Streptococcus pyogenes Cas9 (Zetsche et al., 2015)
   6250..6297    +  CDS            nucleoplasmin NLS: bipartite nuclear localization signal from nucleoplasmin
   6361..7059    +  CDS            TagBFP: monomeric blue fluorescent protein mammalian codon-optimized
   7060..7570    +  promoter       hPGK promoter: human phosphoglycerate kinase 1 promoter
   7580..7975    +  CDS            BSD: blasticidin S deaminase; Aspergillus terreus BSD; confers resistance to blasticidin
   8030..8727    +  CDS            rtTA3 (fragment): reverse tetracycline transactivator 3 activates expression from Tet-responsive promoters in the presence of doxycycline
   8657..8767    +  CDS            VP48: 3 tandem repeats of the minimal activation domain of herpes simplex virus VP16 (Cheng et al., 2013)
   8803..9351    +  misc_feature   WPRE (fragment): woodchuck hepatitis virus posttranscriptional regulatory element
   9377..9448    +  CDS            nef (fragment): NEF_HV1Z2 - Experimental evidence at protein level: Swiss-Prot protein existence level 1. Extracellular Nef protein targets CD4(+) T-lymphocytes for apoptosis by interacting with CXCR4 surface receptors. From Human immunodeficiency virus type 1 group M subtype D (isolate Z2/CDC-Z34) (HIV-1).
   9450..9683    +  LTR            3' LTR (ΔU3): self-inactivating 3' long terminal repeat (LTR) from HIV-1
   9755..9876    +  polyA_signal   SV40 poly(A) signal: SV40 polyadenylation signal
   9916..10051   +  rep_origin     SV40 ori: SV40 origin of replication
  10059..10122   +  promoter       AmpR promoter: bla
  10123..10983   +  CDS            AmpR: β-lactamase; bla; confers resistance to ampicillin, carbenicillin, and related antibiotics
  11154..11742   +  rep_origin     ori: high-copy-number ColE1/pMB1/pBR322/pUC origin of replication
  11925..12017   +  CDS            lacI (fragment): lac repressor; lacI; The lac repressor binds to the lac operator to inhibit transcription in E. coli. This inhibition can be relieved by adding lactose or isopropyl-β-D-thiogalactopyranoside (IPTG).
  12030..12051   +  protein_bind   CAP binding site: CAP binding activates transcription in the presence of cAMP. E. coli catabolite activator protein
  12066..12096   +  promoter       lac promoter: promoter for the E. coli lac operon
  12100..12122   +  protein_bind   lac operator (fragment): The lac repressor binds to the lac operator to inhibit transcription in E. coli. This inhibition can be relieved by adding lactose or isopropyl-β-D-thiogalactopyranoside (IPTG). lac repressor encoded by lacI
  12165..12183   +  promoter       T3 promoter: promoter for bacteriophage T3 RNA polymerase
  12211..12437   +  promoter       RSV promoter: Rous sarcoma virus enhancer/promoter
>Addgene plasmid #196720 | pCW-Tet-Cas9-BFP-PGK-Blast | addgene full sequence | sequence record 389756 | Addgene Partial NGS Result
GGGTCTCTCTGGTTAGACCAGATCTGAGCCTGGGAGCTCTCTGGCTAACTAGGGAACCCACTGCTTAAGC
CTCAATAAAGCTTGCCTTGAGTGCTTCAAGTAGTGTGTGCCCGTCTGTTGTGTGACTCTGGTAACTAGAG
ATCCCTCAGACCCTTTTAGTCAGTGTGGAAAATCTCTAGCAGTGGCGCCCGAACAGGGACTTGAAAGCGA
AAGGGAAACCAGAGGAGCTCTCTCGACGCAGGACTCGGCTTGCTGAAGCGCGCACGGCAAGAGGCGAGGG
GCGGCGACTGGTGAGTACGCCAAAAATTTTGACTAGCGGAGGCTAGAAGGAGAGAGATGGGTGCGAGAGC
GTCAGTATTAAGCGGGGGAGAATTAGATCGCGATGGGAAAAAATTCGGTTAAGGCCAGGGGGAAAGAAAA
AATATAAATTAAAACATATAGTATGGGCAAGCAGGGAGCTAGAACGATTCGCAGTTAATCCTGGCCTGTT
AGAAACATCAGAAGGCTGTAGACAAATACTGGGACAGCTACAACCATCCCTTCAGACAGGATCAGAAGAA
CTTAGATCATTATATAATACAGTAGCAACCCTCTATTGTGTGCATCAAAGGATAGAGATAAAAGACACCA
AGGAAGCTTTAGACAAGATAGAGGAAGAGCAAAACAAAAGTAAGACCACCGCACAGCAAGCGGCCGCTGA
TCTTCAGACCTGGAGGAGGAGATATGAGGGACAATTGGAGAAGTGAATTATATAAATATAAAGTAGTAAA
AATTGAACCATTAGGAGTAGCACCCACCAAGGCAAAGAGAAGAGTGGTGCAGAGAGAAAAAAGAGCAGTG
GGAATAGGAGCTTTGTTCCTTGGGTTCTTGGGAGCAGCAGGAAGCACTATGGGCGCAGCGTCAATGACGC
TGACGGTACAGGCCAGACAATTATTGTCTGGTATAGTGCAGCAGCAGAACAATTTGCTGAGGGCTATTGA
GGCGCAACAGCATCTGTTGCAACTCACAGTCTGGGGCATCAAGCAGCTCCAGGCAAGAATCCTGGCTGTG
GAAAGATACCTAAAGGATCAACAGCTCCTGGGGATTTGGGGTTGCTCTGGAAAACTCATTTGCACCACTG
CTGTGCCTTGGAATGCTAGTTGGAGTAATAAATCTCTGGAACAGATTTGGAATCACACGACCTGGATGGA
GTGGGACAGAGAAATTAACAATTACACAAGCTTAATACACTCCTTAATTGAAGAATCGCAAAACCAGCAA
GAAAAGAATGAACAAGAATTATTGGAATTAGATAAATGGGCAAGTTTGTGGAATTGGTTTAACATAACAA
ATTGGCTGTGGTATATAAAATTATTCATAATGATAGTAGGAGGCTTGGTAGGTTTAAGAATAGTTTTTGC
TGTACTTTCTATAGTGAATAGAGTTAGGCAGGGATATTCACCATTATCGTTTCAGACCCACCTCCCAACC
CCGAGGGGACAATTCTCGACCTCGAGACAAATGGCAGTATTCATCCACAATTTTAAAAGAAAAGGGGGGA
TTGGGGGGTACAGTGCAGGGGAAAGAATAGTAGACATAATAGCAACAGACATACAAACTAAAGAATTACA
AAAACAAATTACAAAAATTCAAAATTTTCGGGTTTATTACAGGGACAGCAGAGATCCACTTTGGCCGCGA
ATCGATATGTCGAGTTTACTCCCTATCAGTGATAGAGAACGTATGTCGAGTTTACTCCCTATCAGTGATA
GAGAACGATGTCGAGTTTACTCCCTATCAGTGATAGAGAACGTATGTCGAGTTTACTCCCTATCAGTGAT
AGAGAACGTATGTCGAGTTTACTCCCTATCAGTGATAGAGAACGTATGTCGAGTTTATCCCTATCAGTGA
TAGAGAACGTATGTCGAGTTTACTCCCTATCAGTGATAGAGAACGTATGTCGAGGTAGGCGTGTACGGTG
GGAGGCCTATATAAGCAGAGCTCGTTTAGTGAACCGTCAGATCGCCTGGAGAATTGGCTAGCGCCACCAT
GGACTATAAGGACCACGACGGAGACTACAAGGATCATGATATTGATTACAAAGACGATGACGATAAGATG
GCCCCAAAGAAGAAGCGGAAGGTCGGTATCCACGGAGTCCCAGCAGCCGACAAGAAGTACAGCATCGGCC
TGGACATCGGCACCAACTCTGTGGGCTGGGCCGTGATCACCGACGAGTACAAGGTGCCCAGCAAGAAATT
CAAGGTGCTGGGCAACACCGACCGGCACAGCATCAAGAAGAACCTGATCGGAGCCCTGCTGTTCGACAGC
GGCGAAACAGCCGAGGCCACCCGGCTGAAGAGAACCGCCAGAAGAAGATACACCAGACGGAAGAACCGGA
TCTGCTATCTGCAAGAGATCTTCAGCAACGAGATGGCCAAGGTGGACGACAGCTTCTTCCACAGACTGGA
AGAGTCCTTCCTGGTGGAAGAGGATAAGAAGCACGAGCGGCACCCCATCTTCGGCAACATCGTGGACGAG
GTGGCCTACCACGAGAAGTACCCCACCATCTACCACCTGAGAAAGAAACTGGTGGACAGCACCGACAAGG
CCGACCTGCGGCTGATCTATCTGGCCCTGGCCCACATGATCAAGTTCCGGGGCCACTTCCTGATCGAGGG
CGACCTGAACCCCGACAACAGCGACGTGGACAAGCTGTTCATCCAGCTGGTGCAGACCTACAACCAGCTG
TTCGAGGAAAACCCCATCAACGCCAGCGGCGTGGACGCCAAGGCCATCCTGTCTGCCAGACTGAGCAAGA
GCAGACGGCTGGAAAATCTGATCGCCCAGCTGCCCGGCGAGAAGAAGAATGGCCTGTTCGGAAACCTGAT
TGCCCTGAGCCTGGGCCTGACCCCCAACTTCAAGAGCAACTTCGACCTGGCCGAGGATGCCAAACTGCAG
CTGAGCAAGGACACCTACGACGACGACCTGGACAACCTGCTGGCCCAGATCGGCGACCAGTACGCCGACC
TGTTTCTGGCCGCCAAGAACCTGTCCGACGCCATCCTGCTGAGCGACATCCTGAGAGTGAACACCGAGAT
CACCAAGGCCCCCCTGAGCGCCTCTATGATCAAGAGATACGACGAGCACCACCAGGACCTGACCCTGCTG
AAAGCTCTCGTGCGGCAGCAGCTGCCTGAGAAGTACAAAGAGATTTTCTTCGACCAGAGCAAGAACGGCT
ACGCCGGCTACATTGACGGCGGAGCCAGCCAGGAAGAGTTCTACAAGTTCATCAAGCCCATCCTGGAAAA
GATGGACGGCACCGAGGAACTGCTCGTGAAGCTGAACAGAGAGGACCTGCTGCGGAAGCAGCGGACCTTC
GACAACGGCAGCATCCCCCACCAGATCCACCTGGGAGAGCTGCACGCCATTCTGCGGCGGCAGGAAGATT
TTTACCCATTCCTGAAGGACAACCGGGAAAAGATCGAGAAGATCCTGACCTTCCGCATCCCCTACTACGT
GGGCCCTCTGGCCAGGGGAAACAGCAGATTCGCCTGGATGACCAGAAAGAGCGAGGAAACCATCACCCCC
TGGAACTTCGAGGAAGTGGTGGACAAGGGCGCTTCCGCCCAGAGCTTCATCGAGCGGATGACCAACTTCG
ATAAGAACCTGCCCAACGAGAAGGTGCTGCCCAAGCACAGCCTGCTGTACGAGTACTTCACCGTGTATAA
CGAGCTGACCAAAGTGAAATACGTGACCGAGGGAATGAGAAAGCCCGCCTTCCTGAGCGGCGAGCAGAAA
AAGGCCATCGTGGACCTGCTGTTCAAGACCAACCGGAAAGTGACCGTGAAGCAGCTGAAAGAGGACTACT
TCAAGAAAATCGAGTGCTTCGACTCCGTGGAAATCTCCGGCGTGGAAGATCGGTTCAACGCCTCCCTGGG
CACATACCACGATCTGCTGAAAATTATCAAGGACAAGGACTTCCTGGACAATGAGGAAAACGAGGACATT
CTGGAAGATATCGTGCTGACCCTGACACTGTTTGAGGACAGAGAGATGATCGAGGAACGGCTGAAAACCT
ATGCCCACCTGTTCGACGACAAAGTGATGAAGCAGCTGAAGCGGCGGAGATACACCGGCTGGGGCAGGCT
GAGCCGGAAGCTGATCAACGGCATCCGGGACAAGCAGTCCGGCAAGACAATCCTGGATTTCCTGAAGTCC
GACGGCTTCGCCAACAGAAACTTCATGCAGCTGATCCACGACGACAGCCTGACCTTTAAAGAGGACATCC
AGAAAGCCCAGGTGTCCGGCCAGGGCGATAGCCTGCACGAGCACATTGCCAATCTGGCCGGCAGCCCCGC
CATTAAGAAGGGCATCCTGCAGACAGTGAAGGTGGTGGACGAGCTCGTGAAAGTGATGGGCCGGCACAAG
CCCGAGAACATCGTGATCGAAATGGCCAGAGAGAACCAGACCACCCAGAAGGGACAGAAGAACAGCCGCG
AGAGAATGAAGCGGATCGAAGAGGGCATCAAAGAGCTGGGCAGCCAGATCCTGAAAGAACACCCCGTGGA
AAACACCCAGCTGCAGAACGAGAAGCTGTACCTGTACTACCTGCAGAATGGGCGGGATATGTACGTGGAC
CAGGAACTGGACATCAACCGGCTGTCCGACTACGATGTGGACCATATCGTGCCTCAGAGCTTTCTGAAGG
ACGACTCCATCGACAACAAGGTGCTGACCAGAAGCGACAAGAACCGGGGCAAGAGCGACAACGTGCCCTC
CGAAGAGGTCGTGAAGAAGATGAAGAACTACTGGCGGCAGCTGCTGAACGCCAAGCTGATTACCCAGAGA
AAGTTCGACAATCTGACCAAGGCCGAGAGAGGCGGCCTGAGCGAACTGGATAAGGCCGGCTTCATCAAGA
GACAGCTGGTGGAAACCCGGCAGATCACAAAGCACGTGGCACAGATCCTGGACTCCCGGATGAACACTAA
GTACGACGAGAATGACAAGCTGATCCGGGAAGTGAAAGTGATCACCCTGAAGTCCAAGCTGGTGTCCGAT
TTCCGGAAGGATTTCCAGTTTTACAAAGTGCGCGAGATCAACAACTACCACCACGCCCACGACGCCTACC
TGAACGCCGTCGTGGGAACCGCCCTGATCAAAAAGTACCCTAAGCTGGAAAGCGAGTTCGTGTACGGCGA
CTACAAGGTGTACGACGTGCGGAAGATGATCGCCAAGAGCGAGCAGGAAATCGGCAAGGCTACCGCCAAG
TACTTCTTCTACAGCAACATCATGAACTTTTTCAAGACCGAGATTACCCTGGCCAACGGCGAGATCCGGA
AGCGGCCTCTGATCGAGACAAACGGCGAAACCGGGGAGATCGTGTGGGATAAGGGCCGGGATTTTGCCAC
CGTGCGGAAAGTGCTGAGCATGCCCCAAGTGAATATCGTGAAAAAGACCGAGGTGCAGACAGGCGGCTTC
AGCAAAGAGTCTATCCTGCCCAAGAGGAACAGCGATAAGCTGATCGCCAGAAAGAAGGACTGGGACCCTA
AGAAGTACGGCGGCTTCGACAGCCCCACCGTGGCCTATTCTGTGCTGGTGGTGGCCAAAGTGGAAAAGGG
CAAGTCCAAGAAACTGAAGAGTGTGAAAGAGCTGCTGGGGATCACCATCATGGAAAGAAGCAGCTTCGAG
AAGAATCCCATCGACTTTCTGGAAGCCAAGGGCTACAAAGAAGTGAAAAAGGACCTGATCATCAAGCTGC
CTAAGTACTCCCTGTTCGAGCTGGAAAACGGCCGGAAGAGAATGCTGGCCTCTGCCGGCGAACTGCAGAA
GGGAAACGAACTGGCCCTGCCCTCCAAATATGTGAACTTCCTGTACCTGGCCAGCCACTATGAGAAGCTG
AAGGGCTCCCCCGAGGATAATGAGCAGAAACAGCTGTTTGTGGAACAGCACAAGCACTACCTGGACGAGA
TCATCGAGCAGATCAGCGAGTTCTCCAAGAGAGTGATCCTGGCCGACGCTAATCTGGACAAAGTGCTGTC
CGCCTACAACAAGCACCGGGATAAGCCCATCAGAGAGCAGGCCGAGAATATCATCCACCTGTTTACCCTG
ACCAATCTGGGAGCCCCTGCCGCCTTCAAGTACTTTGACACCACCATCGACCGGAAGAGGTACACCAGCA
CCAAAGAGGTGCTGGACGCCACCCTGATCCACCAGAGCATCACCGGCCTGTACGAGACACGGATCGACCT
GTCTCAGCTGGGAGGCGACAAAAGGCCGGCGGCCACGAAAAAGGCCGGCCAGGCAAAAAAGAAAAAGGGC
AGTGGAGAGGGCAGAGGAAGTCTGCTAACATGCGGTGACGTCGAGGAGAATCCTGGCCCAAGCGAGCTGA
TTAAGGAGAACATGCACATGAAGCTCTACATGGAGGGCACCGTGGACAACCATCACTTCAAGTGCACATC
CGAGGGCGAAGGCAAGCCCTACGAGGGCACCCAGACCATGAGAATCAAGGTGGTCGAGGGCGGCCCTCTC
CCCTTCGCCTTCGACATCCTGGCTACTAGCTTCCTCTACGGCAGCAAGACCTTCATCAACCACACCCAGG
GCATCCCCGACTTCTTCAAGCAGTCCTTCCCTGAGGGCTTCACATGGGAGAGAGTCACCACATACGAAGA
CGGGGGCGTGCTGACCGCTACCCAGGACACCAGCCTCCAGGACGGCTGCCTCATCTACAACGTCAAGATC
AGAGGGGTGAACTTCACATCCAACGGCCCTGTGATGCAGAAGAAAACACTCGGCTGGGAGGCCTTCACCG
AAACGCTGTACCCCGCTGACGGCGGCCTGGAAGGCAGAAACGACATGGCCCTGAAGCTCGTGGGCGGGAG
CCATCTGATCGCAAACATCAAGACCACATATAGATCCAAGAAACCCGCTAAGAACCTCAAGATGCCTGGC
GTCTACTATGTGGACTACAGACTGGAAAGAATCAAGGAGGCCAACAACGAGACCTACGTCGAGCAGCACG
AGGTGGCAGTGGCCAGATACTGCGACCTCCCTAGCAAACTGGGGCACAAGCTTAATTAAGGGGTTGGGGT
TGCGCCTTTTCCAAGGCAGCCCTGGGTTTGCGCAGGGACGCGGCTGCTCTGGGCGTGGTTCCGGGAAACG
CAGCGGCGCCGACCCTGGGTCTCGCACATTCTTCACGTCCGTTCGCAGCGTCACCCGGATCTTCGCCGCT
ACCCTTGTGGGCCCCCCGGCGACGCTTCCTGCTCCGCCCCTAAGTCGGGAAGGTTCCTTGCGGTTCGCGG
CGTGCCGGACGTGACAAACGGAAGCCGCACGTCTCACTAGTACCCTCGCAGACGGACAGCGCCAGGGAGC
AATGGCAGCGCGCCGACCGCGATGGGCTGTGGCCAATAGCGGCTGCTCAGCAGGGCGCGCCGAGAGCAGC
GGCCGGGAAGGGGCGGTGCGGGAGGCGGGGTGTGGGGCGGTAGTGTGGGCCCTGTTCCTGCCCGCGCGGT
GTTCCGCATTCTGCAAGCCTCCGGAGCGCACGTCGGCAGTCGGCTCCCTCGTTGACCGAATCACCGACCT
CTCTCCCCAGCAATTCACCATGGCCAAGCCTTTGTCTCAAGAAGAATCCACCCTCATTGAAAGAGCAACG
GCTACAATCAACAGCATCCCCATCTCTGAAGACTACAGCGTCGCCAGCGCAGCTCTCTCTAGCGACGGCC
GCATCTTCACTGGTGTCAATGTATATCATTTTACTGGGGGACCTTGTGCAGAACTCGTGGTGCTGGGCAC
TGCTGCTGCTGCGGCAGCTGGCAACCTGACTTGTATCGTCGCGATCGGAAATGAGAACAGGGGCATCTTG
AGCCCCTGCGGACGGTGCCGACAGGTGCTTCTCGATCTGCATCCTGGGATCAAAGCCATAGTGAAGGACA
GTGATGGACAGCCGACGGCAGTTGGGATTCGTGAATTGCTGCCCTCTGGTTATGTGTGGGAGGGCGAAGG
TAGAGGTTCTCTCCTCACTTGTGGTGATGTTGAAGAAAACCCTGGTCCAATGTCTAGACTGGACAAGAGC
AAAGTCATAAACGGAGCTCTGGAATTACTCAATGGTGTCGGTATCGAAGGCCTGACGACAAGGAAACTCG
CTCAAAAGCTGGGAGTTGAGCAGCCTACCCTGTACTGGCACGTGAAGAACAAGCGGGCCCTGCTCGATGC
CCTGCCAATCGAGATGCTGGACAGGCATCATACCCACTTCTGCCCCCTGGAAGGCGAGTCATGGCAAGAC
TTTCTGCGGAACAACGCCAAGTCATACCGCTGTGCTCTCCTCTCACATCGCGACGGGGCTAAAGTGCATC
TCGGCACCCGCCCAACAGAGAAACAGTACGAAACCCTGGAAAATCAGCTCGCGTTCCTGTGTCAGCAAGG
CTTCTCCCTGGAGAACGCACTGTACGCTCTGTCCGCCGTGGGCCACTTTACACTGGGCTGCGTATTGGAG
GAACAGGAGCATCAAGTAGCAAAAGAGGAAAGAGAGACACCTACCACCGATTCTATGCCCCCACTTCTGA
GACAAGCAATTGAGCTGTTCGACCGGCAGGGAGCCGAACCTGCCTTCCTTTTCGGCCTGGAACTAATCAT
ATGTGGCCTGGAGAAACAGCTAAAGTGCGAAAGCGGCGGGCCGACCGACGCCCTTGACGATTTTGACTTA
GACATGCTCCCAGCCGATGCCCTTGACGACTTTGACCTTGATATGCTGCCTGCTGACGCTCTTGACGATT
TTGACCTTGACATGCTCCCCGGGTAACTAAGTAAGGATCGATCCAAGATATCGTATTCTTAACTATGTTG
CTCCTTTTACGCTATGTGGATACGCTGCTTTAATGCCTTTGTATCATGCTATTGCTTCCCGTATGGCTTT
CATTTTCTCCTCCTTGTATAAATCCTGGTTGCTGTCTCTTTATGAGGAGTTGTGGCCCGTTGTCAGGCAA
CGTGGCGTGGTGTGCACTGTGTTTGCTGACGCAACCCCCACTGGTTGGGGCATTGCCACCACCTGTCAGC
TCCTTTCCGGGACTTTCGCTTTCCCCCTCCCTATTGCCACGGCGGAACTCATCGCCGCCTGCCTTGCCCG
CTGCTGGACAGGGGCTCGGCTGTTGGGCACTGACAATTCCGTGGTGTTGTCGGGGAAGCTGACGTCCTTT
CCATGGCTGCTCGCCTGTGTTGCCACCTGGATTCTGCGCGGGACGTCCTTCTGCTACGTCCCTTCGGCCC
TCAATCCAGCGGACCTTCCTTCCCGCGGCCTGCTGCCGGCTCTGCGGCCTCTTCCGCGTCTTCGCCTTCG
CCCTCAGACGAGTCGGATCTCCCTTTGGGCCGCCTCCCCGCCTGTTTCGCCTCGGCGTCCGGACTAGAGG
TACCTTTAAGACCAATGACTTACAAGGCAGCTGTAGATCTTAGCCACTTTTTAAAAGAAAAGGGGGGACT
GGAAGGGCTAATTCACTCCCAACGAAGACAAGATCTGCTTTTTGCTTGTACTGGGTCTCTCTGGTTAGAC
CAGATCTGAGCCTGGGAGCTCTCTGGCTAACTAGGGAACCCACTGCTTAAGCCTCAATAAAGCTTGCCTT
GAGTGCTTCAAGTAGTGTGTGCCCGTCTGTTGTGTGACTCTGGTAACTAGAGATCCCTCAGACCCTTTTA
GTCAGTGTGGAAAATCTCTAGCAGTAGTAGTTCATGTCATCTTATTATTCAGTATTTATAACTTGCAAAG
AAATGAATATCAGAGAGTGAGAGGAACTTGTTTATTGCAGCTTATAATGGTTACAAATAAAGCAATAGCA
TCACAAATTTCACAAATAAAGCATTTTTTTCACTGCATTCTAGTTGTGGTTTGTCCAAACTCATCAATGT
ATCTTATCATGTCTGGCTCTAGCTATCCCGCCCCTAACTCCGCCCATCCCGCCCCTAACTCCGCCCAGTT
CCGCCCATTCTCCGCCCCATGGCTGACTAATTTTTTTTATTTATGCAGAGGCCGAGGCCGCCTCGGCCTC
TGAGCTATTCCAGAAGTAGTGAGGAGGCTTTTTTGGAGGCCTTTCAAATATGTATCCGCTCATGAGACAA
TAACCCTGATAAATGCTTCAATAATATTGAAAAAGGAAGAGTATGAGTATTCAACATTTCCGTGTCGCCC
TTATTCCCTTTTTTGCGGCATTTTGCCTTCCTGTTTTTGCTCACCCAGAAACGCTGGTGAAAGTAAAAGA
TGCTGAAGATCAGTTGGGTGCACGAGTGGGTTACATCGAACTGGATCTCAACAGCGGTAAGATCCTTGAG
AGTTTTCGCCCCGAAGAACGTTTTCCAATGATGAGCACTTTTAAAGTTCTGCTATGTGGCGCGGTATTAT
CCCGTATTGACGCCGGGCAAGAGCAACTCGGTCGCCGCATACACTATTCTCAGAATGACTTGGTTGAGTA
CTCACCAGTCACAGAAAAGCATCTTACGGATGGCATGACAGTAAGAGAATTATGCAGTGCTGCCATAACC
ATGAGTGATAACACTGCGGCCAACTTACTTCTGACAACGATCGGAGGACCGAAGGAGCTAACCGCTTTTT
TGCACAACATGGGGGATCATGTAACTCGCCTTGATCGTTGGGAACCGGAGCTGAATGAAGCCATACCAAA
CGACGAGCGTGACACCACGATGCCTGTAGCAATGGCAACAACGTTGCGCAAACTATTAACTGGCGAACTA
CTTACTCTAGCTTCCCGGCAACAATTAATAGACTGGATGGAGGCGGATAAAGTTGCAGGACCACTTCTGC
GCTCGGCCCTTCCGGCTGGCTGGTTTATTGCTGATAAATCTGGAGCCGGTGAGCGTGGGTCTCGCGGTAT
CATTGCAGCACTGGGGCCAGATGGTAAGCCCTCCCGTATCGTAGTTATCTACACGACGGGGAGTCAGGCA
ACTATGGATGAACGAAATAGACAGATCGCTGAGATAGGTGCCTCACTGATTAAGCATTGGTAACTGTCAG
ACCAAGTTTACTCATATATACTTTAGATTGATTTAAAACTTCATTTTTAATTTAAAAGGATCTAGGTGAA
GATCCTTTTTGATAATCTCATGACCAAAATCCCTTAACGTGAGTTTTCGTTCCACTGAGCGTCAGACCCC
GTAGAAAAGATCAAAGGATCTTCTTGAGATCCTTTTTTTCTGCGCGTAATCTGCTGCTTGCAAACAAAAA
AACCACCGCTACCAGCGGTGGTTTGTTTGCCGGATCAAGAGCTACCAACTCTTTTTCCGAAGGTAACTGG
CTTCAGCAGAGCGCAGATACCAAATACTGTTCTTCTAGTGTAGCCGTAGTTAGGCCACCACTTCAAGAAC
TCTGTAGCACCGCCTACATACCTCGCTCTGCTAATCCTGTTACCAGTGGCTGCTGCCAGTGGCGATAAGT
CGTGTCTTACCGGGTTGGACTCAAGACGATAGTTACCGGATAAGGCGCAGCGGTCGGGCTGAACGGGGGG
TTCGTGCACACAGCCCAGCTTGGAGCGAACGACCTACACCGAACTGAGATACCTACAGCGTGAGCTATGA
GAAAGCGCCACGCTTCCCGAAGGGAGAAAGGCGGACAGGTATCCGGTAAGCGGCAGGGTCGGAACAGGAG
AGCGCACGAGGGAGCTTCCAGGGGGAAACGCCTGGTATCTTTATAGTCCTGTCGGGTTTCGCCACCTCTG
ACTTGAGCGTCGATTTTTGTGATGCTCGTCAGGGGGGCGGAGCCTATGGAAAAACGCCAGCAACGCGGCC
TTTTTACGGTTCCTGGCCTTTTGCTGGCCTTTTGCTCACATGTTCTTTCCTGCGTTATCCCCTGATTCTG
TGGATAACCGTATTACCGCCTTTGAGTGAGCTGATACCGCTCGCCGCAGCCGAACGACCGAGCGCAGCGA
GTCAGTGAGCGAGGAAGCGGAAGAGCGCCCAATACGCAAACCGCCTCTCCCCGCGCGTTGGCCGATTCAT
TAATGCAGCTGGCACGACAGGTTTCCCGACTGGAAAGCGGGCAGTGAGCGCAACGCAATTAATGTGAGTT
AGCTCACTCATTAGGCACCCCAGGCTTTACACTTTATGCTTCCGGCTCGTATGTTGTGTGGAATTGTGAG
CGGATAACAATTTCACACAGGAAACAGCTATGACCATGATTACGCCAAGCGCGCAATTAACCCTCACTAA
AGGGAACAAAAGCTGGAGCTGCAAGCTTAATGTAGTCTTATGCAATACTCTTGTAGTCTTGCAACATGGT
AACGATGAGTTAGCAACATGCCTTACAAGGAGAGAAAAAGCACCGTGCATGCCGATTGGTGGAAGTAAGG
TGGTACGATCGTGCCTTATTAGGAAGGCAACAGACGGGTCTGACATGGATTGGACGAACCACTGAATTGC
CGCATTGCAGAGATATTGTATTTAAGTGCCTAGCTCGATACATAAAC
